Addgene plasmid #49653: pVRa02_915
Depositing lab: Christopher Voigt. Depositing organization: University of California, San Francisco (UCSF). Publication: Design of orthogonal genetic switches based on a crosstalk map of sigmas, anti-sigmas, and promoters. Rhodius VA, Segall-Shapiro TH, Sharon BD, Ghodasara A, Orlova E, Tabakh H, Burkhardt DH, Clancy K, Peterson TC, Gross CA, Voigt CA. Mol Syst Biol. 2013 Oct 29;9:702. doi: 10.1038/msb.2013.58. PubMed 24169405.
Backbone
  Vector backbone: pVRa
  Vector type: Bacterial Expression, Synthetic Biology
Growth in bacteria
  Bacterial resistance: Ampicillin, 100 μg/mL
  Growth temperature: 37°C
  Growth strain: DH10B
  Copy number: Low Copy
Gene/Insert
  Gene/Insert name: ECF02_915
  Species: Shewanella amazonensis SB2B
  Mutation: Codon optimized for E.coli
  Promoter: pT7-lacO
  Tag / fusion protein: His6-PreScission (N terminal on backbone)
  Cloning method: Restriction Enzyme; 5′ cloning site NdeI (not destroyed); 3′ cloning site HindIII (not destroyed)
  Sequencing primers: 5′ CGATATAGGCGCCAGCAAC; 3′ CAGCAGCCAACTCAGCTTC
Terms and licenses: Academic/Nonprofit Terms; Industry Terms: Not Available to Industry
How to cite: pVRa02_915 was a gift from Christopher Voigt (Addgene plasmid # 49653 ; http://n2t.net/addgene:49653 ; RRID:Addgene_49653)
