[The description below was written by a language model from this plasmid's Addgene catalogue record and pLannotate feature annotations shown in this document.]
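Description:
pVRa02_915 is a low-copy bacterial expression plasmid on the pVRa backbone, built for synthetic-biology work in E. coli. It carries ECF02_915, an extracytoplasmic function (ECF) sigma factor from Shewanella amazonensis SB2B that has been codon-optimized for E. coli. The automated annotation labels this 570-nt open reading frame as rpoE, reflecting its similarity to E. coli sigma-E rather than its actual source. The gene sits between retained NdeI and HindIII sites. It is transcribed from a T7 promoter fused to a lac operator, followed by the phage T7 gene 10 ribosome binding site. The backbone supplies an N-terminal His6 tag with a PreScission protease cleavage site; the short "capTEV" fragment annotated just upstream of the ORF probably corresponds to this His tag region. Downstream lie additional pET-style remnants (a His-tag fragment and a short gene 10-derived fragment), which may lie beyond the insert's stop codon, and then the T7 terminator.

The backbone has a pET-like layout. It includes a ColE1/pBR322-type origin with the bom site and the rop gene, consistent with the recorded low copy number, plus an f1 origin and β-lactamase for ampicillin selection. A lacI cassette with its own promoter is flanked by non-functional tetracycline-resistance fragments. LacI represses the T7-lacO promoter, so sigma factor expression depends on both a source of T7 RNA polymerase and induction with IPTG.

The plasmid belongs to a collection used to map crosstalk among ECF sigma factors, anti-sigmas and their cognate promoters, with the aim of building orthogonal genetic switches. In that setting it serves as the inducible sigma factor expression component.
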