Features (pLannotate 1.2.2; 20 found; start..end, strand, type, name):
      1..570     +  CDS            rpoE: RPOE_ECOLI - Also known as sigE. Experimental evidence at protein level: Swiss-Prot protein existence level 1. Sigma factors are initiation factors that promote the attachment of RNA polymerase (RNAP) to specific initiation sites and are then released (PubMed:7889935, PubMed:2691330, PubMed:9159522, PubMed:9159523). Extracytoplasmic function (ECF) sigma-E controls the envelope stress response, responding to periplasmic protein stress, increased levels of periplasmic lipopolysaccharide (LPS) as well as heat shock (PubMed:7889935) and oxidative stress; it controls protein processing in the extra
    607..624     +  CDS            9xHis (fragment): 9xHis affinity tag
    634..683     +  CDS            SET1 (fragment): solubility-enhancement tag derived from T7 phage gene 10B
    691..738     +  terminator     T7 terminator: transcription terminator for bacteriophage T7 RNA polymerase
    775..1230    +  rep_origin     f1 ori (sequence partly withheld): f1 bacteriophage origin of replication; arrow indicates direction of (+) strand synthesis
   1257..1361    +  promoter       AmpR promoter: bla
   1362..2222    +  CDS            AmpR: β-lactamase; bla; confers resistance to ampicillin, carbenicillin, and related antibiotics
   2393..2981    +  rep_origin     ori: high-copy-number ColE1/pMB1/pBR322/pUC origin of replication
   3167..3309    -  misc_feature   bom: basis of mobility region from pBR322
   3411..3602    -  CDS            rop: Rop protein, which maintains plasmids at low copy number; rop
   3619..3999    +  CDS            YPB1_ECOLX: Protein predicted: Swiss-Prot protein existence level 4. From Escherichia coli.
   4071..4362    -  CDS            TcR (fragment): tetracycline efflux protein; tet; confers resistance to tetracycline
   4377..4398    -  protein_bind   CAP binding site: CAP binding activates transcription in the presence of cAMP. E. coli catabolite activator protein
   4411..5493    -  CDS            lacI: lac repressor; lacI; The lac repressor binds to the lac operator to inhibit transcription in E. coli. This inhibition can be relieved by adding lactose or isopropyl-β-D-thiogalactopyranoside (IPTG).
   5494..5571    -  promoter       lacI promoter: lacI
   5579..5858    -  CDS            TcR (fragment): tetracycline efflux protein; tet; confers resistance to tetracycline
   5880..5898    +  promoter       T7 promoter: promoter for bacteriophage T7 RNA polymerase
   5899..5923    +  protein_bind   lac operator: The lac repressor binds to the lac operator to inhibit transcription in E. coli. This inhibition can be relieved by adding lactose or isopropyl-β-D-thiogalactopyranoside (IPTG). lac repressor encoded by lacI
   5938..5960    +  RBS            RBS: efficient ribosome binding site from bacteriophage T7 gene 10 (Olins and Rangwala, 1989)
   5979..5995    +  CDS            capTEV™ (fragment): composite tag for in vivo biotinylation, TEV protease cleavage, and 6xHis tagging
>Addgene plasmid #49653 | pVRa02_915 | depositor full sequence | sequence record 74422 | pVRa02_915 sequence 6032 bps
ATGAGCGGTCAGAAAAGCGATCAAGAACTGGTTGAACTGGTGCAGCAGGGTGATAAAAATGCCTTTAATC
TGCTGGTTCTGCGTTATCAGAGCCGTGTTATTAATCTGATTAGCCGTTATGTTCGCAATCAGGCAGATGT
TGCCGATGTTGCACAAGAAGCATTTATTAAAGCATATCGTGCCCTGGCAAATTTTCGTGGTGAAAGCGCA
TTTTATACCTGGCTGTATCGTATTGCAGTGAATACCGCCAAAAATTATCTGGTTAGCCAGGGTCGTCGTG
CACCGGCAAATGATGTTGATGCCGATGATGCAGAATATTATGATGGTAGTGATGCCCTGAAAGAATTTGC
AAGTCCGGAACGTCTGATGCTGAGTGATGAAATTAAACGTGTGGTGTTTGAAACCCTGGAAGAACTGCCT
GAAGAACTGAAAATGGCAATTAGCCTGCGTGAACTGGATGGTATGAGCTATGAAGATATTGCCAACGTTA
TGGAATGTCCGGTTGGCACCGTTCGTAGCCGTATTTTTCGTGCACGTGAAGTTATTGATCGTAAACTGCA
GCCGCTGCTGGAAAGCTAAGGATCCAAGCTTGCGGCCGCACTCGAGCACCACCACCACCACCACTGAGAT
CCGGCTGCTAACAAAGCCCGAAAGGAAGCTGAGTTGGCTGCTGCCACCGCTGAGCAATAACTAGCATAAC
CCCTTGGGGCCTCTAAACGGGTCTTGAGGGGTTTTTTGCTGAAAGGAGGAACTATATCCGGATTGGCGAA
TGGG
[124 nt withheld, positions 775-898]
C
[91 nt withheld, positions 900-990]
A
[49 nt withheld, positions 992-1040]
CCTTTGACGTTGGAGTCCACGTTCTTT
[37 nt withheld, positions 1068-1104]
ACCCTATCTCGGTCTATTCTTTTGATTTATAAGGGATTTTGCCGATTTCGGCCTATTGGTTAAAAAATGA
GCTGATTTAACAAAAATTTAACGCGAATTTTAACAAAATATTAACGTTTACAATTTCAGGTGGCACTTTT
CGGGGAAATGTGCGCGGAACCCCTATTTGTTTATTTTTCTAAATACATTCAAATATGTATCCGCTCATGA
GACAATAACCCTGATAAATGCTTCAATAATATTGAAAAAGGAAGAGTATGAGTATTCAACATTTCCGTGT
CGCCCTTATTCCCTTTTTTGCGGCATTTTGCCTTCCTGTTTTTGCTCACCCAGAAACGCTGGTGAAAGTA
AAAGATGCTGAAGATCAGTTGGGTGCACGAGTGGGTTACATCGAACTGGATCTCAACAGCGGTAAGATCC
TTGAGAGTTTTCGCCCCGAAGAACGTTTTCCAATGATGAGCACTTTTAAAGTTCTGCTATGTGGCGCGGT
ATTATCCCGTATTGACGCCGGGCAAGAGCAACTCGGTCGCCGCATACACTATTCTCAGAATGACTTGGTT
GAGTACTCACCAGTCACAGAAAAGCATCTTACGGATGGCATGACAGTAAGAGAATTATGCAGTGCTGCCA
TAACCATGAGTGATAACACTGCGGCCAACTTACTTCTGACAACGATCGGAGGACCGAAGGAGCTAACCGC
TTTTTTGCACAACATGGGGGATCATGTAACTCGCCTTGATCGTTGGGAACCGGAGCTGAATGAAGCCATA
CCAAACGACGAGCGTGACACCACGATGCCTGCAGCAATGGCAACAACGTTGCGCAAACTATTAACTGGCG
AACTACTTACTCTAGCTTCCCGGCAACAATTAATAGACTGGATGGAGGCGGATAAAGTTGCAGGACCACT
TCTGCGCTCGGCCCTTCCGGCTGGCTGGTTTATTGCTGATAAATCTGGAGCCGGTGAGCGTGGGTCTCGC
GGTATCATTGCAGCACTGGGGCCAGATGGTAAGCCCTCCCGTATCGTAGTTATCTACACGACGGGGAGTC
AGGCAACTATGGATGAACGAAATAGACAGATCGCTGAGATAGGTGCCTCACTGATTAAGCATTGGTAACT
GTCAGACCAAGTTTACTCATATATACTTTAGATTGATTTAAAACTTCATTTTTAATTTAAAAGGATCTAG
GTGAAGATCCTTTTTGATAATCTCATGACCAAAATCCCTTAACGTGAGTTTTCGTTCCACTGAGCGTCAG
ACCCCGTAGAAAAGATCAAAGGATCTTCTTGAGATCCTTTTTTTCTGCGCGTAATCTGCTGCTTGCAAAC
AAAAAAACCACCGCTACCAGCGGTGGTTTGTTTGCCGGATCAAGAGCTACCAACTCTTTTTCCGAAGGTA
ACTGGCTTCAGCAGAGCGCAGATACCAAATACTGTCCTTCTAGTGTAGCCGTAGTTAGGCCACCACTTCA
AGAACTCTGTAGCACCGCCTACATACCTCGCTCTGCTAATCCTGTTACCAGTGGCTGCTGCCAGTGGCGA
TAAGTCGTGTCTTACCGGGTTGGACTCAAGACGATAGTTACCGGATAAGGCGCAGCGGTCGGGCTGAACG
GGGGGTTCGTGCACACAGCCCAGCTTGGAGCGAACGACCTACACCGAACTGAGATACCTACAGCGTGAGC
TATGAGAAAGCGCCACGCTTCCCGAAGGGAGAAAGGCGGACAGGTATCCGGTAAGCGGCAGGGTCGGAAC
AGGAGAGCGCACGAGGGAGCTTCCAGGGGGAAACGCCTGGTATCTTTATAGTCCTGTCGGGTTTCGCCAC
CTCTGACTTGAGCGTCGATTTTTGTGATGCTCGTCAGGGGGGCGGAGCCTATGGAAAAACGCCAGCAACG
CGGCCTTTTTACGGTTCCTGGCCTTTTGCTGGCCTTTTGCTCACATGTTCTTTCCTGCGTTATCCCCTGA
TTCTGTGGATAACCGTATTACCGCCTTTGAGTGAGCTGATACCGCTCGCCGCAGCCGAACGACCGAGCGC
AGCGAGTCAGTGAGCGAGGAAGCGGAAGAGCGCCTGATGCGGTATTTTCTCCTTACGCATCTGTGCGGTA
TTTCACACCGCATATATGGTGCACTCTCAGTACAATCTGCTCTGATGCCGCATAGTTAAGCCAGTATACA
CTCCGCTATCGCTACGTGACTGGGTCATGGCTGCGCCCCGACACCCGCCAACACCCGCTGACGCGCCCTG
ACGGGCTTGTCTGCTCCCGGCATCCGCTTACAGACAAGCTGTGACCGTCTCCGGGAGCTGCATGTGTCAG
AGGTTTTCACCGTCATCACCGAAACGCGCGAGGCAGCTGCGGTAAAGCTCATCAGCGTGGTCGTGAAGCG
ATTCACAGATGTCTGCCTGTTCATCCGCGTCCAGCTCGTTGAGTTTCTCCAGAAGCGTTAATGTCTGGCT
TCTGATAAAGCGGGCCATGTTAAGGGCGGTTTTTTCCTGTTTGGTCACTGATGCCTCCGTGTAAGGGGGA
TTTCTGTTCATGGGGGTAATGATACCGATGAAACGAGAGAGGATGCTCACGATACGGGTTACTGATGATG
AACATGCCCGGTTACTGGAACGTTGTGAGGGTAAACAACTGGCGGTATGGATGCGGCGGGACCAGAGAAA
AATCACTCAGGGTCAATGCCAGCGCTTCGTTAATACAGATGTAGGTGTTCCACAGGGTAGCCAGCAGCAT
CCTGCGATGCAGATCCGGAACATAATGGTGCAGGGCGCTGACTTCCGCGTTTCCAGACTTTACGAAACAC
GGAAACCGAAGACCATTCATGTTGTTGCTCAGGTCGCAGACGTTTTGCAGCAGCAGTCGCTTCACGTTCG
CTCGCGTATCGGTGATTCATTCTGCTAACCAGTAAGGCAACCCCGCCAGCCTAGCCGGGTCCTCAACGAC
AGGAGCACGATCATGCGCACCCGTGGGGCCGCCATGCCGGCGATAATGGCCTGCTTCTCGCCGAAACGTT
TGGTGGCGGGACCAGTGACGAAGGCTTGAGCGAGGGCGTGCAAGATTCCGAATACCGCAAGCGACAGGCC
GATCATCGTCGCGCTCCAGCGAAAGCGGTCCTCGCCGAAAATGACCCAGAGCGCTGCCGGCACCTGTCCT
ACGAGTTGCATGATAAAGAAGACAGTCATAAGTGCGGCGACGATAGTCATGCCCCGCGCCCACCGGAAGG
AGCTGACTGGGTTGAAGGCTCTCAAGGGCATCGGTCGAGATCCCGGTGCCTAATGAGTGAGCTAACTTAC
ATTAATTGCGTTGCGCTCACTGCCCGCTTTCCAGTCGGGAAACCTGTCGTGCCAGCTGCATTAATGAATC
GGCCAACGCGCGGGGAGAGGCGGTTTGCGTATTGGGCGCCAGGGTGGTTTTTCTTTTCACCAGTGAGACG
GGCAACAGCTGATTGCCCTTCACCGCCTGGCCCTGAGAGAGTTGCAGCAAGCGGTCCACGCTGGTTTGCC
CCAGCAGGCGAAAATCCTGTTTGATGGTGGTTAACGGCGGGATATAACATGAGCTGTCTTCGGTATCGTC
GTATCCCACTACCGAGATATCCGCACCAACGCGCAGCCCGGACTCGGTAATGGCGCGCATTGCGCCCAGC
GCCATCTGATCGTTGGCAACCAGCATCGCAGTGGGAACGATGCCCTCATTCAGCATTTGCATGGTTTGTT
GAAAACCGGACATGGCACTCCAGTCGCCTTCCCGTTCCGCTATCGGCTGAATTTGATTGCGAGTGAGATA
TTTATGCCAGCCAGCCAGACGCAGACGCGCCGAGACAGAACTTAATGGGCCCGCTAACAGCGCGATTTGC
TGGTGACCCAATGCGACCAGATGCTCCACGCCCAGTCGCGTACCGTCTTCATGGGAGAAAATAATACTGT
TGATGGGTGTCTGGTCAGAGACATCAAGAAATAACGCCGGAACATTAGTGCAGGCAGCTTCCACAGCAAT
GGCATCCTGGTCATCCAGCGGATAGTTAATGATCAGCCCACTGACGCGTTGCGCGAGAAGATTGTGCACC
GCCGCTTTACAGGCTTCGACGCCGCTTCGTTCTACCATCGACACCACCACGCTGGCACCCAGTTGATCGG
CGCGAGATTTAATCGCCGCGACAATTTGCGACGGCGCGTGCAGGGCCAGACTGGAGGTGGCAACGCCAAT
CAGCAACGACTGTTTGCCCGCCAGTTGTTGTGCCACGCGGTTGGGAATGTAATTCAGCTCCGCCATCGCC
GCTTCCACTTTTTCCCGCGTTTTCGCAGAAACGTGGCTGGCCTGGTTCACCACGCGGGAAACGGTCTGAT
AAGAGACACCGGCATACTCTGCGACATCGTATAACGTTACTGGTTTCACATTCACCACCCTGAATTGACT
CTCTTCCGGGCGCTATCATGCCATACCGCGAAAGGTTTTGCGCCATTCGATGGTGTCCGGGATCTCGACG
CTCTCCCTTATGCGACTCCTGCATTAGGAAGCAGCCCAGTAGTAGGTTGAGGCCGTTGAGCACCGCCGCC
GCAAGGAATGGTGCATGCAAGGAGATGGCGCCCAACAGTCCCCCGGCCACGGGGCCTGCCACCATACCCA
CGCCGAAACAAGCGCTCATGAGCCCGAAGTGGCGAGCCCGATCTTCCCCATCGGTGATGTCGGCGATATA
GGCGCCAGCAACCGCACCTGTGGCGCCGGTGATGCCGGCCACGATGCGTCCGGCGTAGAGGATCGAGATC
TCGATCCCGCGAAATTAATACGACTCACTATAGGGGAATTGTGAGCGGATAACAATTCCCCTCTAGAAAT
AATTTTGTTTAACTTTAAGAAGGAGATATACCATGGGCAGCAGCCATCATCATCATCATCACAGCAGCGG
CCTGGAAGTTCTGTTCCAGGGGCCCCAT
