>Addgene plasmid #49653 | pVRa02_915 | depositor partial sequence | sequence record 73984 | ECF gene
ATGAGCGGTCAGAAAAGCGATCAAGAACTGGTTGAACTGGTGCAGCAGGGTGATAAAAATGCCTTTAATC
TGCTGGTTCTGCGTTATCAGAGCCGTGTTATTAATCTGATTAGCCGTTATGTTCGCAATCAGGCAGATGT
TGCCGATGTTGCACAAGAAGCATTTATTAAAGCATATCGTGCCCTGGCAAATTTTCGTGGTGAAAGCGCA
TTTTATACCTGGCTGTATCGTATTGCAGTGAATACCGCCAAAAATTATCTGGTTAGCCAGGGTCGTCGTG
CACCGGCAAATGATGTTGATGCCGATGATGCAGAATATTATGATGGTAGTGATGCCCTGAAAGAATTTGC
AAGTCCGGAACGTCTGATGCTGAGTGATGAAATTAAACGTGTGGTGTTTGAAACCCTGGAAGAACTGCCT
GAAGAACTGAAAATGGCAATTAGCCTGCGTGAACTGGATGGTATGAGCTATGAAGATATTGCCAACGTTA
TGGAATGTCCGGTTGGCACCGTTCGTAGCCGTATTTTTCGTGCACGTGAAGTTATTGATCGTAAACTGCA
GCCGCTGCTGGAAAGCTAA
