>Addgene plasmid #49653 | pVRa02_915 | depositor partial sequence | sequence record 73985 | pVRa backbone
GGATCCAAGCTTGCGGCCGCACTCGAGCACCACCACCACCACCACTGAGATCCGGCTGCTAACAAAGCCC
GAAAGGAAGCTGAGTTGGCTGCTGCCACCGCTGAGCAATAACTAGCATAACCCCTTGGGGCCTCTAAACG
GGTCTTGAGGGGTTTTTTGCTGAAAGGAGGAACTATATCCGGATTGGCGAATGGG
[124 nt withheld, positions 196-319]
C
[91 nt withheld, positions 321-411]
A
[49 nt withheld, positions 413-461]
CCTTTGACGTTGGAGTCCACGTTCTTT
[37 nt withheld, positions 489-525]
ACCCTATCTCGGTCTATTCTTTTGATTTATAAGGGATTTTGCCGATTTCGGCCTATTGGTTAAAAAATGA
GCTGATTTAACAAAAATTTAACGCGAATTTTAACAAAATATTAACGTTTACAATTTCAGGTGGCACTTTT
CGGGGAAATGTGCGCGGAACCCCTATTTGTTTATTTTTCTAAATACATTCAAATATGTATCCGCTCATGA
GACAATAACCCTGATAAATGCTTCAATAATATTGAAAAAGGAAGAGTATGAGTATTCAACATTTCCGTGT
CGCCCTTATTCCCTTTTTTGCGGCATTTTGCCTTCCTGTTTTTGCTCACCCAGAAACGCTGGTGAAAGTA
AAAGATGCTGAAGATCAGTTGGGTGCACGAGTGGGTTACATCGAACTGGATCTCAACAGCGGTAAGATCC
TTGAGAGTTTTCGCCCCGAAGAACGTTTTCCAATGATGAGCACTTTTAAAGTTCTGCTATGTGGCGCGGT
ATTATCCCGTATTGACGCCGGGCAAGAGCAACTCGGTCGCCGCATACACTATTCTCAGAATGACTTGGTT
GAGTACTCACCAGTCACAGAAAAGCATCTTACGGATGGCATGACAGTAAGAGAATTATGCAGTGCTGCCA
TAACCATGAGTGATAACACTGCGGCCAACTTACTTCTGACAACGATCGGAGGACCGAAGGAGCTAACCGC
TTTTTTGCACAACATGGGGGATCATGTAACTCGCCTTGATCGTTGGGAACCGGAGCTGAATGAAGCCATA
CCAAACGACGAGCGTGACACCACGATGCCTGCAGCAATGGCAACAACGTTGCGCAAACTATTAACTGGCG
AACTACTTACTCTAGCTTCCCGGCAACAATTAATAGACTGGATGGAGGCGGATAAAGTTGCAGGACCACT
TCTGCGCTCGGCCCTTCCGGCTGGCTGGTTTATTGCTGATAAATCTGGAGCCGGTGAGCGTGGGTCTCGC
GGTATCATTGCAGCACTGGGGCCAGATGGTAAGCCCTCCCGTATCGTAGTTATCTACACGACGGGGAGTC
AGGCAACTATGGATGAACGAAATAGACAGATCGCTGAGATAGGTGCCTCACTGATTAAGCATTGGTAACT
GTCAGACCAAGTTTACTCATATATACTTTAGATTGATTTAAAACTTCATTTTTAATTTAAAAGGATCTAG
GTGAAGATCCTTTTTGATAATCTCATGACCAAAATCCCTTAACGTGAGTTTTCGTTCCACTGAGCGTCAG
ACCCCGTAGAAAAGATCAAAGGATCTTCTTGAGATCCTTTTTTTCTGCGCGTAATCTGCTGCTTGCAAAC
AAAAAAACCACCGCTACCAGCGGTGGTTTGTTTGCCGGATCAAGAGCTACCAACTCTTTTTCCGAAGGTA
ACTGGCTTCAGCAGAGCGCAGATACCAAATACTGTCCTTCTAGTGTAGCCGTAGTTAGGCCACCACTTCA
AGAACTCTGTAGCACCGCCTACATACCTCGCTCTGCTAATCCTGTTACCAGTGGCTGCTGCCAGTGGCGA
TAAGTCGTGTCTTACCGGGTTGGACTCAAGACGATAGTTACCGGATAAGGCGCAGCGGTCGGGCTGAACG
GGGGGTTCGTGCACACAGCCCAGCTTGGAGCGAACGACCTACACCGAACTGAGATACCTACAGCGTGAGC
TATGAGAAAGCGCCACGCTTCCCGAAGGGAGAAAGGCGGACAGGTATCCGGTAAGCGGCAGGGTCGGAAC
AGGAGAGCGCACGAGGGAGCTTCCAGGGGGAAACGCCTGGTATCTTTATAGTCCTGTCGGGTTTCGCCAC
CTCTGACTTGAGCGTCGATTTTTGTGATGCTCGTCAGGGGGGCGGAGCCTATGGAAAAACGCCAGCAACG
CGGCCTTTTTACGGTTCCTGGCCTTTTGCTGGCCTTTTGCTCACATGTTCTTTCCTGCGTTATCCCCTGA
TTCTGTGGATAACCGTATTACCGCCTTTGAGTGAGCTGATACCGCTCGCCGCAGCCGAACGACCGAGCGC
AGCGAGTCAGTGAGCGAGGAAGCGGAAGAGCGCCTGATGCGGTATTTTCTCCTTACGCATCTGTGCGGTA
TTTCACACCGCATATATGGTGCACTCTCAGTACAATCTGCTCTGATGCCGCATAGTTAAGCCAGTATACA
CTCCGCTATCGCTACGTGACTGGGTCATGGCTGCGCCCCGACACCCGCCAACACCCGCTGACGCGCCCTG
ACGGGCTTGTCTGCTCCCGGCATCCGCTTACAGACAAGCTGTGACCGTCTCCGGGAGCTGCATGTGTCAG
AGGTTTTCACCGTCATCACCGAAACGCGCGAGGCAGCTGCGGTAAAGCTCATCAGCGTGGTCGTGAAGCG
ATTCACAGATGTCTGCCTGTTCATCCGCGTCCAGCTCGTTGAGTTTCTCCAGAAGCGTTAATGTCTGGCT
TCTGATAAAGCGGGCCATGTTAAGGGCGGTTTTTTCCTGTTTGGTCACTGATGCCTCCGTGTAAGGGGGA
TTTCTGTTCATGGGGGTAATGATACCGATGAAACGAGAGAGGATGCTCACGATACGGGTTACTGATGATG
AACATGCCCGGTTACTGGAACGTTGTGAGGGTAAACAACTGGCGGTATGGATGCGGCGGGACCAGAGAAA
AATCACTCAGGGTCAATGCCAGCGCTTCGTTAATACAGATGTAGGTGTTCCACAGGGTAGCCAGCAGCAT
CCTGCGATGCAGATCCGGAACATAATGGTGCAGGGCGCTGACTTCCGCGTTTCCAGACTTTACGAAACAC
GGAAACCGAAGACCATTCATGTTGTTGCTCAGGTCGCAGACGTTTTGCAGCAGCAGTCGCTTCACGTTCG
CTCGCGTATCGGTGATTCATTCTGCTAACCAGTAAGGCAACCCCGCCAGCCTAGCCGGGTCCTCAACGAC
AGGAGCACGATCATGCGCACCCGTGGGGCCGCCATGCCGGCGATAATGGCCTGCTTCTCGCCGAAACGTT
TGGTGGCGGGACCAGTGACGAAGGCTTGAGCGAGGGCGTGCAAGATTCCGAATACCGCAAGCGACAGGCC
GATCATCGTCGCGCTCCAGCGAAAGCGGTCCTCGCCGAAAATGACCCAGAGCGCTGCCGGCACCTGTCCT
ACGAGTTGCATGATAAAGAAGACAGTCATAAGTGCGGCGACGATAGTCATGCCCCGCGCCCACCGGAAGG
AGCTGACTGGGTTGAAGGCTCTCAAGGGCATCGGTCGAGATCCCGGTGCCTAATGAGTGAGCTAACTTAC
ATTAATTGCGTTGCGCTCACTGCCCGCTTTCCAGTCGGGAAACCTGTCGTGCCAGCTGCATTAATGAATC
GGCCAACGCGCGGGGAGAGGCGGTTTGCGTATTGGGCGCCAGGGTGGTTTTTCTTTTCACCAGTGAGACG
GGCAACAGCTGATTGCCCTTCACCGCCTGGCCCTGAGAGAGTTGCAGCAAGCGGTCCACGCTGGTTTGCC
CCAGCAGGCGAAAATCCTGTTTGATGGTGGTTAACGGCGGGATATAACATGAGCTGTCTTCGGTATCGTC
GTATCCCACTACCGAGATATCCGCACCAACGCGCAGCCCGGACTCGGTAATGGCGCGCATTGCGCCCAGC
GCCATCTGATCGTTGGCAACCAGCATCGCAGTGGGAACGATGCCCTCATTCAGCATTTGCATGGTTTGTT
GAAAACCGGACATGGCACTCCAGTCGCCTTCCCGTTCCGCTATCGGCTGAATTTGATTGCGAGTGAGATA
TTTATGCCAGCCAGCCAGACGCAGACGCGCCGAGACAGAACTTAATGGGCCCGCTAACAGCGCGATTTGC
TGGTGACCCAATGCGACCAGATGCTCCACGCCCAGTCGCGTACCGTCTTCATGGGAGAAAATAATACTGT
TGATGGGTGTCTGGTCAGAGACATCAAGAAATAACGCCGGAACATTAGTGCAGGCAGCTTCCACAGCAAT
GGCATCCTGGTCATCCAGCGGATAGTTAATGATCAGCCCACTGACGCGTTGCGCGAGAAGATTGTGCACC
GCCGCTTTACAGGCTTCGACGCCGCTTCGTTCTACCATCGACACCACCACGCTGGCACCCAGTTGATCGG
CGCGAGATTTAATCGCCGCGACAATTTGCGACGGCGCGTGCAGGGCCAGACTGGAGGTGGCAACGCCAAT
CAGCAACGACTGTTTGCCCGCCAGTTGTTGTGCCACGCGGTTGGGAATGTAATTCAGCTCCGCCATCGCC
GCTTCCACTTTTTCCCGCGTTTTCGCAGAAACGTGGCTGGCCTGGTTCACCACGCGGGAAACGGTCTGAT
AAGAGACACCGGCATACTCTGCGACATCGTATAACGTTACTGGTTTCACATTCACCACCCTGAATTGACT
CTCTTCCGGGCGCTATCATGCCATACCGCGAAAGGTTTTGCGCCATTCGATGGTGTCCGGGATCTCGACG
CTCTCCCTTATGCGACTCCTGCATTAGGAAGCAGCCCAGTAGTAGGTTGAGGCCGTTGAGCACCGCCGCC
GCAAGGAATGGTGCATGCAAGGAGATGGCGCCCAACAGTCCCCCGGCCACGGGGCCTGCCACCATACCCA
CGCCGAAACAAGCGCTCATGAGCCCGAAGTGGCGAGCCCGATCTTCCCCATCGGTGATGTCGGCGATATA
GGCGCCAGCAACCGCACCTGTGGCGCCGGTGATGCCGGCCACGATGCGTCCGGCGTAGAGGATCGAGATC
TCGATCCCGCGAAATTAATACGACTCACTATAGGGGAATTGTGAGCGGATAACAATTCCCCTCTAGAAAT
AATTTTGTTTAACTTTAAGAAGGAGATATACCATGGGCAGCAGCCATCATCATCATCATCACAGCAGCGG
CCTGGAAGTTCTGTTCCAGGGGCCCCAT
