>Addgene plasmid #49653 | pVRa02_915 | addgene partial sequence | sequence record 75543 | pBRrevBam 5'-GGTGATGTCGGCGATATAGG-3'
GATGCCGGCCACGATGCGTCCGGCGTAGAGGATCGAGATCTCGATCCCGCGAAATTAATACGACTCACTA
TAGGGGAATTGTGAGCGGATAACAATTCCCCTCTAGAAATAATTTTGTTTAACTTTAAGAAGGAGATATA
CCATGGGCAGCAGCCATCATCATCATCATCACAGCAGCGGCCTGGAAGTTCTGTTCCAGGGGCCCCATAT
GAGCGGTCAGAAAAGCGATCAAGAACTGGTTGAACTGGTGCAGCAGGGTGATAAAAATGCCTTTAATCTG
CTGGTTCTGCGTTATCAGAGCCGTGTTATTAATCTGATTAGCCGTTATGTTCGCAATCAGGCAGATGTTG
CCGATGTTGCACAAGAAGCATTTATTAAAGCATATCGTGCCCTGGCAAATTTTCGTGGTGAAAGCGCATT
TTATACCTGGCTGTATCGTATTGCAGTGAATACCGCCAAAAATTATCTGGTTAGCCAGGGTCGTCGTGCA
CCGGCAAATGATGTTGATGCCGATGATGCAGAATATTATGATGGTAGTGATGCCCTGAAAGAATTTGCAA
GTCCGGAACGTCTGATGCTGAGTGATGAAATTAAACGTGTGGTGTTTGAAACCCTGGAAGAACTGCCTGA
AGAACTGAAAATGGCAATTAGCCTGCGTGAACTGGATGGTATGAGCTATGAAGATATTGCCAACGTTATG
GAATGTCCGGTTGGCACCGTTCGTAGCCGTATTTTTCGTGCACGTGAAGTTATTGATCGTAAACTGCAGC
CGCTGCTGGAAAGCTAAGGATCCAAGCTTGCGGCCGCACTCGAGCACCACCACCACCACCACTGAGATCC
GGCTGCTAACAAAGCCCGAAAGGAAGCTGAGTTGGCTGCTGCCACCGCTGAGCAATAACTAGCATAACCC
CTTGGGGCCTCTAAACGGGTCTTGAGGGGTTTTTTG
